Addgene plasmid #109078: NK609
Purpose: Reporter gene expression in S. rosetta
Depositing lab: Nicole King. Depositing organization: University of California, Berkeley. Publication: Transfection of choanoflagellates illuminates their cell biology and the ancestry of animal septins. Booth DS, Szmidt-Middleton H, King N. Mol Biol Cell. 2018 Dec 1;29(25):3026-3038. doi: 10.1091/mbc.E18-08-0514. Epub 2018 Oct 3. PubMed 30281390.
Backbone
  Vector backbone: pDSB_0054
  Vector type: Choanoflagellate Expression
Growth in bacteria
  Bacterial resistance: Ampicillin, 100 μg/mL
  Growth temperature: 37°C
  Growth strain: DH5alpha
  Copy number: High Copy
Gene/Insert
  Gene/Insert name: nanoluc (alt name: pTub_nanoluc)
  Species: Synthetic
  Cloning method: Restriction Enzyme; 5′ cloning site unknown (unknown if destroyed); 3′ cloning site unknown (unknown if destroyed)
Terms and licenses: Academic/Nonprofit Terms; Industry Terms: Not Available to Industry
Depositor comments: pDSB_0055 . Please visit https://www.biorxiv.org/content/early/2018/06/09/343111 for bioRxiv preprint.
How to cite: NK609 was a gift from Nicole King (Addgene plasmid # 109078 ; http://n2t.net/addgene:109078 ; RRID:Addgene_109078)
