[The description below was written by a language model from this plasmid's Addgene catalogue record and pLannotate feature annotations shown in this document.]
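Description:
NK609 (also recorded as pDSB_0055) is a 4.2 kb choanoflagellate expression plasmid built on the pDSB_0054 backbone and intended for reporter gene expression in Salpingoeca rosetta. Its bacterial portion is pUC-like. A high-copy ColE1/pMB1-type origin drives replication in E. coli, and a β-lactamase gene under its own bla promoter provides ampicillin selection. Remnants of the pUC18/19 cloning region are also present, including the CAP binding site, lac promoter and operator, fragments of lacI and lacZα, and two partial multiple cloning site segments that flank the insert. Short bom and rop fragments were annotated as well, and these appear to be vestigial backbone sequence. No selectable marker for the choanoflagellate host is annotated.

The payload is a synthetic nanoluc coding sequence. The annotation tool recognised it as a fragment matching the catalytic subunit of Oplophorus gracilirostris luciferase, the deep-sea shrimp enzyme from which NanoLuc was engineered. The enzyme oxidises a coelenterazine-type substrate and emits blue light, giving a sensitive luminescence readout. The alternative insert name, pTub_nanoluc, suggests that expression is driven by a tubulin-gene promoter. However, the stretches of roughly 650 bp upstream and 400 bp downstream of the luciferase gene, between the MCS fragments, carry no annotation. The record therefore does not explicitly identify the promoter, untranslated regions or terminator, and the cloning sites used are listed as unknown.

The plasmid comes from work establishing transfection in choanoflagellates. The record supports its use as a luciferase reporter of gene expression in transfected S. rosetta cells, but gives no further experimental detail.
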