Features (pLannotate 1.2.2; 13 found; start..end, strand, type, name):
     97..201     +  promoter       AmpR promoter: bla
    202..1062    +  CDS            AmpR: β-lactamase; bla; confers resistance to ampicillin, carbenicillin, and related antibiotics
   1233..1821    +  rep_origin     ori: high-copy-number ColE1/pMB1/pBR322/pUC origin of replication
   2004..2096    +  CDS            lacI (fragment): lac repressor; lacI; The lac repressor binds to the lac operator to inhibit transcription in E. coli. This inhibition can be relieved by adding lactose or isopropyl-β-D-thiogalactopyranoside (IPTG).
   2109..2130    +  protein_bind   CAP binding site: CAP binding activates transcription in the presence of cAMP. E. coli catabolite activator protein
   2145..2175    +  promoter       lac promoter: promoter for the E. coli lac operon
   2183..2199    +  protein_bind   lac operator: The lac repressor binds to the lac operator to inhibit transcription in E. coli. This inhibition can be relieved by adding lactose or isopropyl-β-D-thiogalactopyranoside (IPTG). lac repressor encoded by lacI
   2236..2255    -  misc_feature   MCS (fragment): pUC18/19 multiple cloning site
   2901..3407    +  CDS            LUCI_OPLGR (fragment): Experimental evidence at protein level: Swiss-Prot protein existence level 1. Catalytic subunit of oplophorus-luciferin 2-monooxygenase. Oxidoreductase that converts coelenterazine (the oplophorus luciferin) to coelenteramide under emission of blue light with a maximum at 454 nm. Is also active with bisdeoxycoelenterazine. From Oplophorus gracilirostris (Luminous shrimp).
   3798..3830    -  misc_feature   MCS (fragment): pUC18/19 multiple cloning site
   3827..3984    +  CDS            lacZα (fragment): LacZα fragment of β-galactosidase; lacZ fragment
   3990..4089    -  misc_feature   bom (fragment): basis of mobility region from pBR322
   4191..2       -  CDS            rop (fragment) (across the origin): Rop protein, which maintains plasmids at low copy number; rop
>Addgene plasmid #109078 | NK609 | addgene full sequence | sequence record 210273 | Addgene NGS Result
AGACGAAAGGGCCTCGTGATACGCCTATTTTTATAGGTTAATGTCATGATAATAATGGTTTCTTAGACGT
CAGGTGGCACTTTTCGGGGAAATGTGCGCGGAACCCCTATTTGTTTATTTTTCTAAATACATTCAAATAT
GTATCCGCTCATGAGACAATAACCCTGATAAATGCTTCAATAATATTGAAAAAGGAAGAGTATGAGTATT
CAACATTTCCGTGTCGCCCTTATTCCCTTTTTTGCGGCATTTTGCCTTCCTGTTTTTGCTCACCCAGAAA
CGCTGGTGAAAGTAAAAGATGCTGAAGATCAGTTGGGTGCACGAGTGGGTTACATCGAACTGGATCTCAA
CAGCGGTAAGATCCTTGAGAGTTTTCGCCCCGAAGAACGTTTTCCAATGATGAGCACTTTTAAAGTTCTG
CTATGTGGCGCGGTATTATCCCGTATTGACGCCGGGCAAGAGCAACTCGGTCGCCGCATACACTATTCTC
AGAATGACTTGGTTGAGTACTCACCAGTCACAGAAAAGCATCTTACGGATGGCATGACAGTAAGAGAATT
ATGCAGTGCTGCCATAACCATGAGTGATAACACTGCGGCCAACTTACTTCTGACAACGATCGGAGGACCG
AAGGAGCTAACCGCTTTTTTGCACAACATGGGGGATCATGTAACTCGCCTTGATCGTTGGGAACCGGAGC
TGAATGAAGCCATACCAAACGACGAGCGTGACACCACGATGCCTGTAGCAATGGCAACAACGTTGCGCAA
ACTATTAACTGGCGAACTACTTACTCTAGCTTCCCGGCAACAATTAATAGACTGGATGGAGGCGGATAAA
GTTGCAGGACCACTTCTGCGCTCGGCCCTTCCGGCTGGCTGGTTTATTGCTGATAAATCTGGAGCCGGTG
AGCGTGGGTCTCGCGGTATCATTGCAGCACTGGGGCCAGATGGTAAGCCCTCCCGTATCGTAGTTATCTA
CACGACGGGGAGTCAGGCAACTATGGATGAACGAAATAGACAGATCGCTGAGATAGGTGCCTCACTGATT
AAGCATTGGTAACTGTCAGACCAAGTTTACTCATATATACTTTAGATTGATTTAAAACTTCATTTTTAAT
TTAAAAGGATCTAGGTGAAGATCCTTTTTGATAATCTCATGACCAAAATCCCTTAACGTGAGTTTTCGTT
CCACTGAGCGTCAGACCCCGTAGAAAAGATCAAAGGATCTTCTTGAGATCCTTTTTTTCTGCGCGTAATC
TGCTGCTTGCAAACAAAAAAACCACCGCTACCAGCGGTGGTTTGTTTGCCGGATCAAGAGCTACCAACTC
TTTTTCCGAAGGTAACTGGCTTCAGCAGAGCGCAGATACCAAATACTGTTCTTCTAGTGTAGCCGTAGTT
AGGCCACCACTTCAAGAACTCTGTAGCACCGCCTACATACCTCGCTCTGCTAATCCTGTTACCAGTGGCT
GCTGCCAGTGGCGATAAGTCGTGTCTTACCGGGTTGGACTCAAGACGATAGTTACCGGATAAGGCGCAGC
GGTCGGGCTGAACGGGGGGTTCGTGCACACAGCCCAGCTTGGAGCGAACGACCTACACCGAACTGAGATA
CCTACAGCGTGAGCTATGAGAAAGCGCCACGCTTCCCGAAGGGAGAAAGGCGGACAGGTATCCGGTAAGC
GGCAGGGTCGGAACAGGAGAGCGCACGAGGGAGCTTCCAGGGGGAAACGCCTGGTATCTTTATAGTCCTG
TCGGGTTTCGCCACCTCTGACTTGAGCGTCGATTTTTGTGATGCTCGTCAGGGGGGCGGAGCCTATGGAA
AAACGCCAGCAACGCGGCCTTTTTACGGTTCCTGGCCTTTTGCTGGCCTTTTGCTCACATGTTCTTTCCT
GCGTTATCCCCTGATTCTGTGGATAACCGTATTACCGCCTTTGAGTGAGCTGATACCGCTCGCCGCAGCC
GAACGACCGAGCGCAGCGAGTCAGTGAGCGAGGAAGCGGAAGAGCGCCCAATACGCAAACCGCCTCTCCC
CGCGCGTTGGCCGATTCATTAATGCAGCTGGCACGACAGGTTTCCCGACTGGAAAGCGGGCAGTGAGCGC
AACGCAATTAATGTGAGTTAGCTCACTCATTAGGCACCCCAGGCTTTACACTTTATGCTTCCGGCTCGTA
TGTTGTGTGGAATTGTGAGCGGATAACAATTTCACACAGGAAACAGCTATGACCATGATTACGCCAAGCT
TGCATGCCTGCAGGTAACTCATCCTTGTCAGCATCGTTTCCTCACCTCCTCCTCCTGTCGCTGGTGCTTC
TGGTCTTGTCCAGCGGGAACCCAAACAACAACAACAACGAACTACCACTGCCTCGGAAAATCTGCGGTGA
TTTGCACAAATCGCCAACAAGTGTTGTGGCGTGCTAAATGAGAGAAACACCGTATTTGAGCCCAGGTATC
GAAATGTCTGTATGGCTGCATTTGTGTTTTCCAACCTGAAGGAAAACAGCACTTGACAACGACGTTTGCC
CAGCCCGTTTTTCGCGGTGGATACAAATTTCACCTGTGTCACTGCGCATTAGCCCCACAGTGGGGCTTAC
GAAATCTACACCATCCCAGCTTCCGCACCGCCAAAATTAACTGCGTGAAAAAACACTTGCGGCAACCACA
GCAACCACCACAAGCAGCCAAACACTCGCAAACACCCTTGCTTGCTTCTTGGCTTTTTTGTAGTCCCCTT
TCCCTTGTTTTCCTGTTGTCGTGGCTGAGGTTTGCGTGGCGTGTTCATTTTCATCAGTTTGCTCGCTCAT
AACAAGCTTGCGACTACCTCCCCTTTTTGGTGCTGTACACCCGCGACCTTTCTTATCCTCTTCTCCTTCT
CCACCACCGCTCAACGACAAGATGCATGTCTTCACCCTCGAGGACTTCGTCGGCGACTGGCGCCAGACCG
CTGGTTACAACCTCGACCAGGTCCTCGAGCAGGGCGGCGTCTCCTCCCTCTTCCAGAACCTCGGCGTCTC
CGTCACCCCCATCCAGCGCATCGTCCTCTCCGGCGAGAACGGCCTCAAGATCGACATCCACGTCATCATC
CCCTACGAGGGCCTCTCCGGCGACCAGATGGGCCAGATCGAGAAGATCTTCAAGGTCGTCTACCCCGTCG
ACGACCACCACTTCAAGGTCATCCTCCACTACGGCACCCTCGTCATCGACGGCGTCACCCCCAACATGAT
CGACTACTTCGGCCGCCCCTACGAGGGCATCGCCGTCTTCGACGGCAAGAAGATCACCGTCACCGGCACC
CTCTGGAACGGCAACAAGATCATCGACGAGCGCCTCATCAACCCCGACGGCTCCCTCCTCTTCCGCGTCA
CCATCAACGGCGTCACCGGCTGGCGCCTCTGCGAGCGCATCCTCGCTTAAGCGCAAGGCCCCCTCCCGGC
CTGACCTCCACCACCACCGTCTTCACTGCTGCAATTACCTGCCATTGTTTTGGCTGTCCTTTGATGACTG
GTTGATGCTTCTGCATTTGTTTTGTGTGTGTTGAGCTGTCTGGTGGTGGCGCGTTTGTTCACTCTTCCAC
CCCTTGCCTTTGCTGCAAGCGACCGTTCCATGTCCCCAACCATCCAATACAAACACTGAATCCAACAACA
ATTGCAGCAAAGAGGAATAAGTTGTCCAACAGAACGAAGTTATGATGAGTGTTGTGTGGGATGTCACACA
TGACGCGACACTGGCAGTGGCTGTTTTGTTTGGTTGGTGGTTTACTGGTCCGCTGCGTGGCGGTAGCGAT
CATAGAAGGCAAGCATGTCTAGAGGATCCCCGGGTACCGAGCTCGAATTCACTGGCCGTCGTTTTACAAC
GTCGTGACTGGGAAAACCCTGGCGTTACCCAACTTAATCGCCTTGCAGCACATCCCCCTTTCGCCAGCTG
GCGTAATAGCGAAGAGGCCCGCACCGATCGCCCTTCCCAACAGTTGCGCAGCCTGAATGGCGAATGGCGC
CTGATGCGGTATTTTCTCCTTACGCATCTGTGCGGTATTTCACACCGCATATGGTGCACTCTCAGTACAA
TCTGCTCTGATGCCGCATAGTTAAGCCAGCCCCGACACCCGCCAACACCCGCTGACGCGCCCTGACGGGC
TTGTCTGCTCCCGGCATCCGCTTACAGACAAGCTGTGACCGTCTCCGGGAGCTGCATGTGTCAGAGGTTT
TCACCGTCATCACCGAAACGCGCG
